>Addgene plasmid #11657 | pPRIME-CMV-GFP-recipient | depositor full sequence | sequence record 7003 | Author sequence
GTCGACGGATCGGGAGATCTCCCGATCCCCTATGGTGCACTCTCAGTACAATCTGCTCTGATGCCGCATA
GTTAAGCCAGTATCTGCTCCCTGCTTGTGTGTTGGAGGTCGCTGAGTAGTGCGCGAGCAAAATTTAAGCT
ACAACAAGGCAAGGCTTGACCGACAATTGCATGAAGAATCTGCTTAGGGTTAGGCGTTTTGCGCTGCTTC
GCGATGTACGGGCCAGATATACGCGTTGACATTGATTATTGACTAGTTATTAATAGTAATCAATTACGGG
GTCATTAGTTCATAGCCCATATATGGAGTTCCGCGTTACATAACTTACGGTAAATGGCCCGCCTGGCTGA
CCGCCCAACGACCCCCGCCCATTGACGTCAATAATGACGTATGTTCCCATAGTAACGCCAATAGGGACTT
TCCATTGACGTCAATGGGTGGAGTATTTACGGTAAACTGCCCACTTGGCAGTACATCAAGTGTATCATAT
GCCAAGTACGCCCCCTATTGACGTCAATGACGGTAAATGGCCCGCCTGGCATTATGCCCAGTACATGACC
TTATGGGACTTTCCTACTTGGCAGTACATCTACGTATTAGTCATCGCTATTACCATGGTGATGCGGTTTT
GGCAGTACATCAATGGGCGTGGATAGCGGTTTGACTCACGGGGATTTCCAAGTCTCCACCCCATTGACGT
CAATGGGAGTTTGTTTTGGCACCAAAATCAACGGGACTTTCCAAAATGTCGTAACAACTCCGCCCCATTG
ACGCAAATGGGCGGTAGGCGTGTACGGTGGGAGGTCTATAGACCAGATCTGAGCCTGGGAGCTCTCTGGC
TAACTAGGGAACCCACTGCTTAAGCCTCAATAAAGCTTGCCTTGAGTGCTTCAAGTAGTGTGTGCCCGTC
TGTTGTGTGACTCTGGTAACTAGAGATCCCTCAGACCCTTTTAGTCAGTGTGGAAAATCTCTAGCAGTGG
CGCCCGAACAGGGACTTGAAAGCGAAAGGGAAACCAGAGGAGCTCTCTCGACGCAGGACTCGGCTTGCTG
AAGCGCGCACGGCAAGAGGCGAGGGGCGGCGACTGGTGAGTACGCCAAAAATTTTGACTAGCGGAGGCTA
GAAGGAGAGAGATGGGTGCGAGAGCGTCAGTATTAAGCGGGGGAGAATTAGATCGCGATGGGAAAAAATT
CGGTTAAGGCCAGGGGGAAAGAAAAAATATAAATAAACATATAGTATGGGCAAGCAGGGAGCTAGAACGA
TTCGCAGTTAATCCTGGCCTGTTAGAAACATCAGAAGGCTGTAGACAAATACTGGGACAGCTACAACCAT
CCCTTCAGACAGGATCAGAAGAACTTAGATCATTATATAATACAGTAGCAACCCTCTATTGTGTGCATCA
AAGGATAGAGATAAAAGACACCAAGGAAGCTTTAGACAAGATAGAGGAAGAGCAAAACAAAAGTAAGACC
ACCGCACAGCAAGCGGCCGGCCGCGCTGATCTTCAGACCTGGAGGAGGAGATATGAGGGACAATTGGAGA
AGTGAATTATATAAATATAAAGTAGTAAAAATTGAACCATTAGGAGTAGCACCCACCAAGGCAAAGAGAA
GAGTGGTGCAGAGAGAAAAAAGAGCAGTGGGAATAGGAGCTTTGTTCCTTGGGTTCTTGGGAGCAGCAGG
AAGCACTATGGGCGCAGCGTCAATGACGCTGACGGTACAGGCCAGACAATTATTGTCTGGTATAGTGCAG
CAGCAGAACAATTTGCTGAGGGCTATTGAGGCGCAACAGCATCTGTTGCAACTCACAGTCTGGGGCATCA
AGCAGCTCCAGGCAAGAATCCTGGCTGTGGAAAGATACCTAAAGGATCAACAGCTCCTGGGGATTTGGGG
TTGCTCTGGAAAACTCATTTGCACCACTGCTGTGCCTTGGAATGCTAGTTGGAGTAATAAATCTCTGGAA
CAGATTTGGAATCACACGACCTGGATGGAGTGGGACAGAGAAATTAACAATTACACAAGCTTAATACACT
CCTTAATTGAAGAATCGCAAAACCAGCAAGAAAAGAATGAACAAGAATTATTGGAATTAGATAAATGGGC
AAGTTTGTGGAATTGGTTTAACATAACAAATTGGCTGTGGTATATAAAATTATTCATAATGATAGTAGGA
GGCTTGGTAGGTTTAAGAATAGTTTTTGCTGTACTTTCTATAGTGAATAGAGTTAGGCAGGGATATTCAC
CATTATCGTTTCAGACCCACCTCCCAACCCCGAGGGGACCCGACAGGCCCGAAGGAATAGAAGAAGAAGG
TGGAGAGAGAGACAGAGACAGATCCATTCGATTAGTGAACGGATCGGCACTGCGTGCGCCAATTCTGCAG
ACAAATGGCAGTATTCATCCACAATTTTAAAAGAAAAGGGGGGATTGGGGGGTACAGTGCAGGGGAAAGA
ATAGTAGACATAATAGCAACAGACATACAAACTAAAGAATTACAAAAACAAATTACAAAAATTCAAAATT
TTCGGGTTTATTACAGGGACAGCAGAGATCCAGTTTGGTTAGTACCGGGCCCGCTCTAGACGTATTACCG
CCATGCATTAGTTATTAATAGTAATCAATTACGGGGTCATTAGTTCATAGCCCATATATGGAGTTCCGCG
TTACATAACTTACGGTAAATGGCCCGCCTGGCTGACCGCCCAACGACCCCCGCCCATTGACGTCAATAAT
GACGTATGTTCCCATAGTAACGCCAATAGGGACTTTCCATTGACGTCAATGGGTGGAGTATTTACGGTAA
ACTGCCCACTTGGCAGTACATCAAGTGTATCATATGCCAAGTACGCCCCCTATTGACGTCAATGACGGTA
AATGGCCCGCCTGGCATTATGCCCAGTACATGACCTTATGGGACTTTCCTACTTGGCAGTACATCTACGT
ATTAGTCATCGCTATTACCATGGTGATGCGGTTTTGGCAGTACATCAATGGGCGTGGATAGCGGTTTGAC
TCACGGGGATTTCCAAGTCTCCACCCCATTGACGTCAATGGGAGTTTGTTTTGGCACCAAAATCAACGGG
ACTTTCCAAAATGTCGTAACAACTCCGCCCCATTGACGCAAATGGGCGGTAGGCGTGTACGGTGGGAGGT
CTATATAAGCAGAGCTGGTTTAGTGAACCGTCAGATCCGCTAGCGCTACCGGTCGCCACCATGGTGAGCA
AGGGCGAGGAGCTGTTCACCGGGGTGGTGCCCATCCTGGTCGAGCTGGACGGCGACGTAAACGGCCACAA
GTTCAGCGTGTCCGGCGAGGGCGAGGGCGATGCCACCTACGGCAAGCTGACCCTGAAGTTCATCTGCACC
ACCGGCAAGCTGCCCGTGCCCTGGCCCACCCTCGTGACCACCCTGACCTACGGCGTGCAGTGCTTCAGCC
GCTACCCCGACCACATGAAGCAGCACGACTTCTTCAAGTCCGCCATGCCCGAAGGCTACGTCCAGGAGCG
CACCATCTTCTTCAAGGACGACGGCAACTACAAGACCCGCGCCGAGGTGAAGTTCGAGGGCGACACCCTG
GTGAACCGCATCGAGCTGAAGGGCATCGACTTCAAGGAGGACGGCAACATCCTGGGGCACAAGCTGGAGT
ACAACTACAACAGCCACAACGTCTATATCATGGCCGACAAGCAGAAGAACGGCATCAAGGTGAACTTCAA
GATCCGCCACAACATCGAGGACGGCAGCGTGCAGCTCGCCGACCACTACCAGCAGAACACCCCCATCGGC
GACGGCCCCGTGCTGCTGCCCGACAACCACTACCTGAGCACCCAGTCCGCCCTGAGCAAAGACCCCAACG
AGAAGCGCGATCACATGGTCCTGCTGGAGTTCGTGACCGCCGCCGGGATCACTCTCGGCATGGACGAGCT
GTACAAGTAGCGGCCGCAAGCCTTGTTAAGTGCTCGCTTCGGCAGCACATATACTATGTTTGAATGAGGC
TTCAGTACTTTACAGAATCGTTGCCTGCACATCTTGGAAACACTTGCTGGGATTACTTCTTCAGGTTAAC
CCAACAGAAGGCCATGGGTCTAGATAGGGATAACAGGGTAATGGTACCGGATCCCCCAACTTCCAGGCCC
GCCATAGTGATTTGATTTGCCAGCGCATCGCTATCAATCGCCGGGTTCACCCATTCGCGTAACCACAGTT
CACTGAATTTCATAATCTATTCCTGCCTTATTTAAACTGTTTGAGGAAACGCAGATCGTTTTCGAAGAAT
GAACGCAGGTCGGTGACGCCGTAACGCAACATAGTCAGACGCTCCATCCCCATCCCGAAGCCGAAACCAG
AGTAAACTTCCGGGTCGATGCCAACGTTACGCAACACGTTCGGATGCACCATCCCGCAGCCCAGCACTTC
CAGCCATTTACCGTTTTTACCCATGACGTCCACTTCTGCAGAAGGTTCGGTAAACGGGAAGTAGGAAGGA
CGGAAGCGAATCTGCAAATCTTCCTCAAAGAAGTTACGCAGGAAGTCGTGCAGCGTGCCTTTCAGGTTGG
TAAAGCTGATGTTGGTATCAACAATCAGACCTTCCATCTGATGGAACATCGGCGTGTGAGTCTGGTCGTA
GTCGTTACGATAAACACGGCCAGGCGCGATGATACGAATCGGTGGCTGCTGGGCTTTCATGGTGCGGATC
TGTACGCCAGAGGTCTGGGTACGCAGCAGGCGGGTAGTGTCAAACCAGAAAGTGTCGTGGTCAGCGCGCG
CCGGGTGGTGACCAGGAATGTTCAGAGCATCGAAGTTATGATAATCGTCTTCGATTTCCGGCCCGGTTGC
CACGGTAAAGCCAAGCTCACCGAAGAAACTTTCGATACGGTCGATGGTACGGGTAACCGGATGCAGACCG
CCGTTTTCAATGCGACGACCTGGCAGAGAGACATCAATCGTTTCCGCCGCCAGACGCGCATTCAGTGCAG
CGCTTTCCAGTTCCGCTTTACGCGCATTCAGCGCCTGCTGAACCTGCTCTTTCGCTTCGTTGATAACCGC
ACCAGCTGCCGGACGCTCTTCTGGCGGCAGCTCACGCAGGGTCGTCATCTGAAGGGTTAAGTGCCCTTTT
TTACCCAAATATTCGACGCGCACATTATCTAACGCGGCAACATCTGACGCCTGGCTAATGGCCGCCTTCG
CACTGGCAACCAGTTCTGCGAGATGTGACATGGTTTTCCTCATTGTGTCAGTGGTGACACTGGTTCGTTG
GACTTAGAGCCTATCCCATCAGGCTATTTTACTTGCCATTTTGGTCCCCGATACCGTCGACCGCGGATTA
CCCTGTTATCCCTAGATCTTTGGGCGGTGGCTCCCTGCCACGCGGCTCCGAACAGAAGCTGATCTCCGAA
GAGGATCTGACATGTGTTTAAACCTCGACTTAATTAAGTCGAGGGTCGACGGTATCGATAAGCTCGCTTC
ACGAGATCATGTTTAAGGGTTCCGGTTCCACTAGGTACAATTCGATATCAAGCTTATCGATAATCAACCT
CTGGATTACAAAATTTGTGAAAGATTGACTGGTATTCTTAACTATGTTGCTCCTTTTACGCTATGTGGAT
ACGCTGCTTTAATGCCTTTGTATCATGCTATTGCTTCCCGTATGGCTTTCATTTTCTCCTCCTTGTATAA
ATCCTGGTTGCTGTCTCTTTATGAGGAGTTGTGGCCCGTTGTCAGGCAACGTGGCGTGGTGTGCACTGTG
TTTGCTGACGCAACCCCCACTGGTTGGGGCATTGCCACCACCTGTCAGCTCCTTTCCGGGACTTTCGCTT
TCCCCCTCCCTATTGCCACGGCGGAACTCATCGCCGCCTGCCTTGCCCGCTGCTGGACAGGGGCTCGGCT
GTTGGGCACTGACAATTCCGTGGTGTTGTCGGGGAAATCATCGTCCTTTCCTTGGCTGCTCGCCTGTGTT
GCCACCTGGATTCTGCGCGGGACGTCCTTCTGCTACGTCCCTTCGGCCCTCAATCCAGCGGACCTTCCTT
CCCGCGGCCTGCTGCCGGCTCTGCGGCCTCTTCCGCGTCTTCGCCTTCGCCCTCAGACGAGTCGGATCTC
CCTTTGGGCCGCCTCCCCGCATCGATACCGTCGACCTCGATCGAGACCTAGAAAAACATGGAGCAATCAC
AAGTAGCAATACAGCAGCTACCAATGCTGATTGTGCCTGGCTAGAAGCACAAGAGGAGGAGGAGGTGGGT
TTTCCAGTCACACCTCAGGTACCTTTAAGACCAATGACTTACAAGGCAGCTGTAGATCTTAGCCACTTTT
TAAAAGAAAAGGGGGGACTGGAAGGGCTAATTCACTCCCAACGAAGACAAGATATCCTTGATCTGTGGAT
CTACCACACACAAGGCTACTTCCCTGATTGGCAGAACTACACACCAGGGCCAGGGATCAGATATCCACTG
ACCTTTGGATGGTGCTACAAGCTAGTACCAGTTGAGCAAGAGAAGGTAGAAGAAGCCAATGAAGGAGAGA
ACACCCGCTTGTTACACCCTGTGAGCCTGCATGGGATGGATGACCCGGAGAGAGAAGTATTAGAGTGGAG
GTTTGACAGCCGCCTAGCATTTCATCACATGGCCCGAGAGCTGCATCCGGACTGTACTGGGTCTCTCTGG
TTAGACCAGATCTGAGCCTGGGAGCTCTCTGGCTAACTAGGGAACCCACTGCTTAAGCCTCAATAAAGCT
TGCCTTGAGTGCTTCAAGTAGTGTGTGCCCGTCTGTTGTGTGACTCTGGTAACTAGAGATCCCTCAGACC
CTTTTAGTCAGTGTGGAAAATCTCTAGCAGCATGTGAGCAAAAGGCCAGCAAAAGGCCAGGAACCGTAAA
AAGGCCGCGTTGCTGGCGTTTTTCCATAGGCTCCGCCCCCCTGACGAGCATCACAAAAATCGACGCTCAA
GTCAGAGGTGGCGAAACCCGACAGGACTATAAAGATACCAGGCGTTTCCCCCTGGAAGCTCCCTCGTGCG
CTCTCCTGTTCCGACCCTGCCGCTTACCGGATACCTGTCCGCCTTTCTCCCTTCGGGAAGCGTGGCGCTT
TCTCATAGCTCACGCTGTAGGTATCTCAGTTCGGTGTAGGTCGTTCGCTCCAAGCTGGGCTGTGTGCACG
AACCCCCCGTTCAGCCCGACCGCTGCGCCTTATCCGGTAACTATCGTCTTGAGTCCAACCCGGTAAGACA
CGACTTATCGCCACTGGCAGCAGCCACTGGTAACAGGATTAGCAGAGCGAGGTATGTAGGCGGTGCTACA
GAGTTCTTGAAGTGGTGGCCTAACTACGGCTACACTAGAAGAACAGTATTTGGTATCTGCGCTCTGCTGA
AGCCAGTTACCTTCGGAAAAAGAGTTGGTAGCTCTTGATCCGGCAAACAAACCACCGCTGGTAGCGGTGG
TTTTTTTGTTTGCAAGCAGCAGATTACGCGCAGAAAAAAAGGATCTCAAGAAGATCCTTTGATCTTTTCT
ACGGGGTCTGACGCTCAGTGGAACGAAAACTCACGTTAAGGGATTTTGGTCATGAGATTATCAAAAAGGA
TCTTCACCTAGATCCTTTTAAATTAAAAATGAAGTTTTAAATCAATCTAAAGTATATATGAGTAAACTTG
GTCTGACAGTTACCAATGCTTAATCAGTGAGGCACCTATCTCAGCGATCTGTCTATTTCGTTCATCCATA
GTTGCCTGACTCCCCGTCGTGTAGATAACTACGATACGGGAGGGCTTACCATCTGGCCCCAGTGCTGCAA
TGATACCGCGAGACCCACGCTCACCGGCTCCAGATTTATCAGCAATAAACCAGCCAGCCGGAAGGGCCGA
GCGCAGAAGTGGTCCTGCAACTTTATCCGCCTCCATCCAGTCTATTAATTGTTGCCGGGAAGCTAGAGTA
AGTAGTTCGCCAGTTAATAGTTTGCGCAACGTTGTTGCCATTGCTACAGGCATCGTGGTGTCACGCTCGT
CGTTTGGTATGGCTTCATTCAGCTCCGGTTCCCAACGATCAAGGCGAGTTACATGATCCCCCATGTTGTG
CAAAAAAGCGGTTAGCTCCTTCGGTCCTCCGATCGTTGTCAGAAGTAAGTTGGCCGCAGTGTTATCACTC
ATGGTTATGGCAGCACTGCATAATTCTCTTACTGTCATGCCATCCGTAAGATGCTTTTCTGTGACTGGTG
AGTACTCAACCAAGTCATTCTGAGAATAGTGTATGCGGCGACCGAGTTGCTCTTGCCCGGCGTCAATACG
GGATAATACCGCGCCACATAGCAGAACTTTAAAAGTGCTCATCATTGGAAAACGTTCTTCGGGGCGAAAA
CTCTCAAGGATCTTACCGCTGTTGAGATCCAGTTCGATGTAACCCACTCGTGCACCCAACTGATCTTCAG
CATCTTTTACTTTCACCAGCGTTTCTGGGTGAGCAAAAACAGGAAGGCAAAATGCCGCAAAAAAGGGAAT
AAGGGCGACACGGAAATGTTGAATACTCATACTCTTCCTTTTTCAATATTATTGAAGCATTTATCAGGGT
TATTGTCTCATGAGCGGATACATATTTGAATGTATTTAGAAAAATAAACAAATAGGGGTTCCGCGCACAT
TTCCCCGAAAAGTGCCACCTGAC
Features (pLannotate 1.2.2; 24 found; start..end, strand, type, name):
     31..83      -  misc_feature   bom (fragment): basis of mobility region from pBR322
    238..617     +  enhancer       CMV enhancer: human cytomegalovirus immediate early enhancer
    618..810     +  promoter       CMV promoter (fragment): human cytomegalovirus (CMV) immediate early promoter
    809..976     +  LTR            5' LTR (truncated) (fragment): truncated 5' long terminal repeat (LTR) from HIV-1
   1023..1148    +  misc_feature   HIV-1 Ψ: packaging signal of human immunodeficiency virus type 1
   1132..1468    +  CDS            HIV-1 gag (fragment): gag protein from human immunodeficiency virus 1; gag
   1645..1878    +  misc_feature   RRE: The Rev response element (RRE) of HIV-1 allows for Rev-dependent mRNA export from the nucleus to the cytoplasm.
   2255..2355    +  CDS            Rev (fragment): human immunodeficiency virus 1 (HIV-1) Rev protein; rev; enhances nuclear export of unspliced and incompletely spliced viral mRNAs
   2405..2522    +  misc_feature   cPPT/CTS: central polypurine tract and central termination sequence of HIV-1
   2659..2962    +  enhancer       CMV enhancer: human cytomegalovirus immediate early enhancer
   2963..3166    +  promoter       CMV promoter: human cytomegalovirus (CMV) immediate early promoter
   3211..3927    +  CDS            EGFP: EGFP is a basic (constitutively fluorescent) green fluorescent protein published in 1996, derived from Aequorea victoria. It is reported to be a rapidly-maturing weak dimer with moderate acid sensitivity.
   3980..4072    +  ncRNA          5' miR-30a: sequence upstream of the 71-nt precursor of the human miR-30a microRNA (Zeng et al., 2002) miRNA
   4112..4213    -  CDS            pheT (fragment): SYFB_ECOLI - Experimental evidence at protein level: Swiss-Prot protein existence level 1. From Escherichia coli (strain K12).
   4231..5211    -  CDS            pheS: SYFA_ECOLI - Experimental evidence at protein level: Swiss-Prot protein existence level 1. From Escherichia coli (strain K12).
   5434..5454    -  misc_feature   MCS (fragment): pBluescript multiple cloning site
   5499..5522    +  misc_feature   MCS (fragment): pBluescript multiple cloning site
   5522..6110    +  misc_feature   WPRE: woodchuck hepatitis virus posttranscriptional regulatory element
   6111..6130    +  misc_feature   MCS (fragment): pBluescript multiple cloning site
   6132..6632    +  CDS            nef (fragment): NEF_HV1LA - Experimental evidence at protein level: Swiss-Prot protein existence level 1. Extracellular Nef protein targets CD4(+) T-lymphocytes for apoptosis by interacting with CXCR4 surface receptors. From Human immunodeficiency virus type 1 group M subtype B (isolate Lai) (HIV-1).
   6639..6819    +  LTR            5' LTR (truncated): truncated 5' long terminal repeat (LTR) from HIV-1
   6881..7469    -  rep_origin     ori: high-copy-number ColE1/pMB1/pBR322/pUC origin of replication
   7640..8500    -  CDS            AmpR: β-lactamase; bla; confers resistance to ampicillin, carbenicillin, and related antibiotics
   8501..8605    -  promoter       AmpR promoter: bla
