[The description below was written by a language model from this plasmid's Addgene catalogue record and pLannotate feature annotations shown in this document.]
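Description:
pPRIME-CMV-GFP-recipient is an 8,633 bp third-generation lentiviral transfer vector supplied as an empty backbone. It serves as the recipient plasmid in the pPRIME system for polymerase II-driven, microRNA-based RNA interference in mammalian cells. It is propagated in E. coli through a ColE1/pMB1-type origin and selected with ampicillin via the bla gene. The feature annotation labels this origin as a high-copy type, but the catalogue lists the plasmid as low copy. A fragment of the pBR322 bom region is also present.

The viral portion begins with a CMV enhancer/promoter fused to a truncated HIV-1 5' LTR, an arrangement that typically allows Tat-independent production of genomic RNA in packaging cells. This is followed by the Ψ packaging signal with a partial gag sequence, the RRE for Rev-dependent nuclear export, and the cPPT/CTS. An internal CMV enhancer/promoter then drives EGFP. Downstream of the EGFP coding sequence lies 5' miR-30a flanking sequence, so a hairpin placed there would be carried on the same Pol II transcript as the fluorescent marker. No 3' miR-30a flank is annotated in the feature table.

In the recipient form, the hairpin position is occupied by an antisense E. coli pheS cassette (with a pheT fragment). According to the depositor, this is the Gly294 variant, it sits between I-SceI sites, and it can be counter-selected with chlorophenylalanine. Clones that have replaced the stuffer with a transferred shRNA cassette can therefore be enriched. A WPRE, which enhances transcript expression, is followed by a nef fragment and a truncated LTR that close the viral genome.
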