Addgene plasmid #11657: pPRIME-CMV-GFP-recipient
Purpose: (Empty Backbone) 3rd generation lentiviral transfer vector. pPRIME-mating recipient plasmid with CMV promoter controlling GFP expression
Depositing lab: Stephen Elledge. Depositing organization: Brigham and Women's Hospital. Publication: A lentiviral microRNA-based system for single-copy polymerase II-regulated RNA interference in mammalian cells. Stegmeier F, Hu G, Rickles RJ, Hannon GJ, Elledge SJ. Proc Natl Acad Sci U S A. 2005 Sep 13. 102(37):13212-7. 10.1073/pnas.0506306102 PubMed 16141338.
Backbone
  Vector backbone: pPRIME-CMV-GFP-recipient
  Backbone size (bp): 8633
  Vector type: Mammalian Expression, Lentiviral
Growth in bacteria
  Bacterial resistance: Ampicillin, 100 μg/mL
  Growth temperature: 37°C
  Growth strain: DH5alpha
  Copy number: Low Copy
Gene/Insert
  Gene/Insert name: None
  Tag / fusion protein: GFP (N terminal on backbone)
  Cloning method: Restriction Enzyme
  Sequencing primers: 5′ EGFP-C
Terms and licenses: Academic/Nonprofit Terms; Industry Terms: Not Available to Industry
Depositor comments: This recipient plasmid contains pheS Gly294 between the I-SceI sites, which can be selected against using Cl-Phe.
How to cite: pPRIME-CMV-GFP-recipient was a gift from Stephen Elledge (Addgene plasmid # 11657 ; http://n2t.net/addgene:11657 ; RRID:Addgene_11657)
