>Addgene plasmid #11657 | pPRIME-CMV-GFP-recipient | addgene partial sequence | sequence record 18402 | EGFP-C 5'-CATGGTCCTGCTGGAGTTCGTG-3'
TAGCGGCCGCAAGCCTTGTTAAGTGCTCGCTTCGGCAGCACATATACTATGTTGAATGAGGCTTCAGTAC
TTTACAGAATCGTTGCCTGCACATCTTGGAAACACTTGCTGGGATTACTTCTTCAGGTTAACCCAACAGA
AGGCCATGGGTCTAGATAGGGATAACAGGGTAATGGTACCGGATCCCCCAACTTCCAGGCCCGCCATAGT
GATTTGATTTGCCAGCGCATCGCTATCAATCGCCGGGTTCACCCATTCGCGTAACCACAGTTCACTGAAT
TTCATAATCTATTCCTGCCTTATTTAAACTGTTTGAGGAAACGCAGATCGTTTTCGAAGAATGAACGCAG
GTCGGTGACGCCGTAACGCAACATAGTCAGACGCTCCATCCCCATCCCGAAGCCGAAACCAGAGTAAACT
TCCGGGTCGATGCCAACGTTACGCAACACGTTCGGATGCACCATCCCGCAGCCCAGCACTTCCAGCCATT
TACCGTTTTTACCCATGACGTCCACTTCTGCAGAAGGTTCGGTAAACGGGAAGTAGGAAGGACGGAAGCG
AATCTGCAAATCTTCCTCAAAGAAGTTACGCAGGAAGTCGTGCAGCGTGCCTTTCAGGTTGGTAAAGCTG
ATGTTGGTATCAACAATCAGACCTTCCATCTGATGGAACATCGGCGTGTGAGTCTGGTCGTAGTCGTTAC
GATAAACACGGCCAGGCGCGATGATACGAATCGGTGGCTGCTGGGCTTTCATGGTGCGGATCTGTA
